Addgene plasmid #23392: pDONR223-NME2
Depositing lab: William Hahn & David Root. Depositing organization: Dana-Farber Cancer Institute. Publication: COT drives resistance to RAF inhibition through MAP kinase pathway reactivation. Johannessen CM, Boehm JS, Kim SY, Thomas SR, Wardwell L, Johnson LA, Emery CM, Stransky N, Cogdill AP, Barretina J, Caponigro G, Hieronymus H, Murray RR, Salehi-Ashtiani K, Hill DE, Vidal M, Zhao JJ, Yang X, Alkan O, Kim S, Harris JL, Wilson CJ, Myer VE, Finan PM, Root DE, Roberts TM, Golub T, Flaherty KT, Dummer R, Weber BL, Sellers WR, Schlegel R, Wargo JA, Hahn WC, Garraway LA. Nature. 2010 Dec 16;468(7326):968-72. doi: 10.1038/nature09627 PubMed 21107320.
Backbone
  Vector backbone: pDONR223
  Backbone manufacturer: Invitrogen
  Backbone size w/o insert (bp): 5005
  Vector type: Gateway Donor vector
Growth in bacteria
  Bacterial resistance: Spectinomycin, 50 μg/mL
  Growth temperature: 37°C
  Growth strain: DH5alpha
  Copy number: High Copy
Gene/Insert
  Gene/Insert name: NME2 (alt name: nucleoside-diphosphate kinase 2)
  Species: H. sapiens (human)
  Insert size (bp): 459
  Entrez Gene: NME2 (a.k.a. NDK2, NDKB, NDPK B, NDPK-B, NDPKB, NM23-H2, NM23B, PUF)
  Cloning method: Gateway Cloning
  Sequencing primers: 5′ M13pUC-fwd; 3′ M13rev
Terms and licenses: Academic/Nonprofit Terms; Industry Terms: Not Available to Industry
Depositor comments: The ORF has no Stop codon. This design enables easy recombination into a destination vector to add an epitope tag of choice and Stop codon to the ORF. Do NOT use this plasmid directly for transfections. A set of 4 custom lentiviral vectors is available ( pLX301 (http://www.addgene.org/25895/) , pLX302 (http://www.addgene.org/25896/) , pLX303 (http://www.addgene.org/25897/) , pLX304 (http://www.addgene.org/25890/) ) to be used to express these ORFs in mammalian cells. These plasmids are not included in the kit and must be ordered separately.
How to cite: pDONR223-NME2 was a gift from William Hahn & David Root (Addgene plasmid # 23392 ; http://n2t.net/addgene:23392 ; RRID:Addgene_23392)
