[The description below was written by a language model from this plasmid's Addgene catalogue record.]
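Description:
pDONR223-NME2 is a Gateway entry-type clone built in the pDONR223 donor vector backbone (Invitrogen; about 5 kb without insert), carrying the open reading frame of human NME2, which encodes nucleoside-diphosphate kinase 2 (also known as NDPK-B or NM23-H2). It is a purely bacterial propagation plasmid, maintained at high copy number in standard E. coli cloning strains under spectinomycin selection. No feature table is provided with the record, so the origin of replication and the exact recombination sites are not itemised. As a product of Gateway cloning into a pDONR vector, the insert would be expected to sit between att recombination sites that allow it to be moved by an LR reaction. M13 forward and reverse primer sites flanking the insert are used for sequence verification.

The 459 bp insert has no stop codon. This "open" design lets the ORF be recombined in frame into a destination vector that supplies a C-terminal epitope tag of choice together with a stop codon. The record does not describe any promoter driving the ORF, and the depositors state explicitly that the plasmid should not be transfected directly into cells. It is a shuttle source for the coding sequence rather than an expression construct. A companion set of lentiviral Gateway destination vectors (pLX301 to pLX304) is recommended for expressing the ORF in mammalian cells. The clone is part of a kit of ORFs associated with a study of resistance to RAF inhibition through MAP kinase pathway reactivation, which is consistent with use in gain-of-function expression screens.
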