>Addgene plasmid #23392 | pDONR223-NME2 | depositor partial sequence | sequence record 10965 | Author sequence
ATGGCCAACCTGGAGCGCACCTTCATCGCCATCAAGCCGGACGGCGTGCAGCGCGGCCTGGTGGGCGAGA
TCATCAAGCGCTTCGAGCAGAAGGGATTCCGCCTCGTGGCCATGAAGTTCCTCCGGGCCTCTGAAGAACA
CCTGAAGCAGCACTACATTGACCTGAAAGACCGACCATTCTTCCCTGGGCTGGTGAAGTACATGAACTCA
GGGCCGGTTGTGGCCATGGTCTGGGAGGGGCTGAACGTGGTGAAGACAGGCCGAGTGATGCTTGGGGAGA
CCAATCCAGCAGATTCAAAGCCAGGCACCATTCGTGGGGACTTCTGCATTCAGGTTGGCAGGAACATCAT
TCATGGCAGTGATTCAGTAAAAAGTGCTGAAAAAGAAATCAGCCTATGGTTTAAGCCTGAAGAACTGGTT
GACTACAAGTCTTGTGCTCATGACTGGGTCTATGAATTG
