>Addgene plasmid #23392 | pDONR223-NME2 | addgene partial sequence | sequence record 29215 | 23392 with M13pUC-fwd
CTCGGGCCCAATAATGATTTTATTTTGACTGATAGTGACCTGTTCGTTGCAACAAATTGATGAGCAATGC
TTTTTTATAATGCCAACTTTGTACAAAAAAGTTGGCACCATGGCCAACCTGGAGCGCACCTTCATCGCCA
TCAAGCCGGACGGCGTGCAGCGCGGCCTGGTGGGCGAGATCATCAAGCGCTTCGAGCAGAAGGGATTCCG
CCTCGTGGCCATGAAGTTCCTCCGGGCCTCTGAAGAACACCTGAAGCAGCACTACATTGACCTGAAAGAC
CGACCATTCTTCCCTGGGCTGGTGAAGTACATGAACTCAGGGCCGGTTGTGGCCATGGTCTGGGAGGGGC
TGAACGTGGTGAAGACAGGCCGAGTGATGCTTGGGGAGACCAATCCAGCAGATTCAAAGCCAGGCACCAT
TCGTGGGGACTTCTGCATTCAGGTTGGCAGGAACATCATTCATGGCAGTGATTCAGTAAAAAGTGCTGAA
AAAGAAATCAGCCTATGGTTTAAGCCTGAAGAACTGGTTGACTACAAGTCTTGTGCTCATGACTGGGTCT
ATGAATTGCCAACTTTCTTGTACAAAGTTGGCATTATAAGAAAGCATTGCTTATCAATTTGTTGCAACGA
ACAGGTCACTATCA
